Addgene plasmid #226729: p32.pA.NGFR-mSrtA(Ge)-flag.mCMV.hPGK.GFP.wpre[sequenced]
Purpose: sortase A(GE) in p30
Depositing lab: Ferdinando Pucci. Depositing organization: Oregon Health & Science University. Publication: Cell Surface Labeling by Engineered Extracellular Vesicles. Hamilton N, Claudio NM, Armstrong RJ, Pucci F. Adv Biosyst. 2020 Dec;4(12):e2000007. doi: 10.1002/adbi.202000007. Epub 2020 May 10. PubMed 32390342.
Backbone
  Vector backbone: p30
  Backbone manufacturer: pucci lab
  Vector type: Mammalian Expression
Growth in bacteria
  Bacterial resistance: Ampicillin, 100 μg/mL
  Growth temperature: 37°C
  Growth strain: NEB Stable
  Copy number: Unknown
Gene/Insert
  Gene/Insert name: flag
Terms and licenses: Academic/Nonprofit Terms; Industry Terms: Not Available to Industry
How to cite: p32.pA.NGFR-mSrtA(Ge)-flag.mCMV.hPGK.GFP.wpre[sequenced] was a gift from Ferdinando Pucci (Addgene plasmid # 226729 ; http://n2t.net/addgene:226729 ; RRID:Addgene_226729)
