[The description below was written by a language model from this plasmid's Addgene catalogue record and pLannotate feature annotations shown in this document.]
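Description:
p32.pA.NGFR-mSrtA(Ge)-flag.mCMV.hPGK.GFP.wpre is a 9.8 kb plasmid catalogued as a mammalian expression vector on the depositing lab's p30 backbone. Its feature table shows the layout of a third-generation, self-inactivating HIV-1 lentiviral transfer vector. A CMV enhancer/promoter replaces the U3 region of a truncated 5' LTR to drive genomic RNA synthesis. This is followed by the Ψ packaging signal with a partial gag sequence, the RRE for Rev-dependent nuclear export, the cPPT/CTS, and a ΔU3 3' LTR with a downstream SV40 poly(A) signal. In bacteria the plasmid replicates from a high-copy ColE1/pUC origin and is selected with ampicillin. It also carries an f1 origin, an SV40 origin and remnants of a pBluescript-type lac/T7/T3 cloning region.

The payload is a bidirectional expression cassette. The human PGK promoter drives EGFP in the sense orientation, followed by a WPRE to enhance transcript expression. A minimal CMV promoter is fused back-to-back with the PGK promoter and points the opposite way. It transcribes a chimeric protein that terminates at an antisense-positioned SV40 poly(A) signal, the "pA" in the name. Read in its own orientation, this open reading frame begins with a short NGFR segment, presumably the signal peptide. A FLAG epitope, a Staphylococcus aureus sortase A fragment and a larger portion of the low-affinity NGF receptor follow, which would be expected to display the enzyme on the membrane. The record does not define the "(Ge)" variant beyond the stated purpose, and the catalogue insert field lists only "flag". The associated publication concerns cell surface labeling by engineered extracellular vesicles, consistent with using membrane-tethered sortase for transpeptidation-based labeling, with GFP marking transduced cells.
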