Features (pLannotate 1.2.2; 35 found; start..end, strand, type, name):
    112..247     +  rep_origin     SV40 ori: SV40 origin of replication
    268..286     -  promoter       T7 promoter: promoter for bacteriophage T7 RNA polymerase
    294..449     +  CDS            lacZα (fragment): LacZα fragment of β-galactosidase; lacZ fragment
    454..882     +  rep_origin     f1 ori (sequence partly withheld): f1 bacteriophage origin of replication; arrow indicates direction of (+) strand synthesis
    935..1039    +  promoter       AmpR promoter: bla
   1040..1900    +  CDS            AmpR: β-lactamase; bla; confers resistance to ampicillin, carbenicillin, and related antibiotics
   2071..2659    +  rep_origin     ori: high-copy-number ColE1/pMB1/pBR322/pUC origin of replication
   2842..2934    +  CDS            lacI (fragment): lac repressor; lacI; The lac repressor binds to the lac operator to inhibit transcription in E. coli. This inhibition can be relieved by adding lactose or isopropyl-β-D-thiogalactopyranoside (IPTG).
   2947..2968    +  protein_bind   CAP binding site: CAP binding activates transcription in the presence of cAMP. E. coli catabolite activator protein
   2983..3013    +  promoter       lac promoter: promoter for the E. coli lac operon
   3021..3037    +  protein_bind   lac operator: The lac repressor binds to the lac operator to inhibit transcription in E. coli. This inhibition can be relieved by adding lactose or isopropyl-β-D-thiogalactopyranoside (IPTG). lac repressor encoded by lacI
   3082..3100    +  promoter       T3 promoter: promoter for bacteriophage T3 RNA polymerase
   3201..3580    +  enhancer       CMV enhancer: human cytomegalovirus immediate early enhancer
   3581..3784    +  promoter       CMV promoter: human cytomegalovirus (CMV) immediate early promoter
   3799..3979    +  LTR            5' LTR (truncated): truncated 5' long terminal repeat (LTR) from HIV-1
   4026..4151    +  misc_feature   HIV-1 Ψ: packaging signal of human immunodeficiency virus type 1
   4135..4498    +  CDS            HIV-1 gag (fragment): gag protein from human immunodeficiency virus 1; gag
   4644..4877    +  misc_feature   RRE: The Rev response element (RRE) of HIV-1 allows for Rev-dependent mRNA export from the nucleus to the cytoplasm.
   5254..5354    +  CDS            Rev (fragment): human immunodeficiency virus 1 (HIV-1) Rev protein; rev; enhances nuclear export of unspliced and incompletely spliced viral mRNAs
   5373..5490    +  misc_feature   cPPT/CTS: central polypurine tract and central termination sequence of HIV-1
   5520..5604    +  CDS            large T antigen (fragment): large T antigen from SV40 (simian virus 40)
   5627..5761    +  polyA_signal   SV40 poly(A) signal: SV40 polyadenylation signal
   5789..5808    -  misc_feature   MCS (fragment): pBluescript multiple cloning site
   5864..6616    -  CDS            NGFR (fragment): TNR16_HUMAN - Also known as TNFRSF16. Experimental evidence at protein level: Swiss-Prot protein existence level 1. Low affinity receptor which can bind to NGF, BDNF, NTF3, and NTF4. Forms a heterodimeric receptor with SORCS2 that binds the precursor forms of NGF, BDNF and NTF3 with high affinity, and has much lower affinity for mature NGF and BDNF (PubMed:24908487). Plays an important role in differentiation and survival of specific neuronal populations during development (By similarity). Can mediate cell survival as well as cell death of neural cells. Plays a role in the inactivation of RHOA
   6656..7099    -  CDS            srtA (fragment): SRTA_STAA8 - Experimental evidence at protein level: Swiss-Prot protein existence level 1. Transpeptidase that anchors surface proteins to the cell wall (PubMed:10427003, PubMed:10446208, PubMed:10535938, PubMed:11714722, PubMed:14769030, PubMed:15247224). Recognizes and modifies its substrate by proteolytic cleavage of a C-terminal sorting signal. Following cleavage, a covalent intermediate is formed via a thioester bond between the sortase and its substrate, which is then transferred and covalently attached to the cell wall (PubMed:10446208, PubMed:10535938, PubMed:11714722, PubMed:14769030,
   7112..7135    -  CDS            3xFLAG (fragment): three tandem FLAG® epitope tags
   7136..7228    -  CDS            NGFR (fragment): TNR16_HUMAN - Also known as TNFRSF16. Experimental evidence at protein level: Swiss-Prot protein existence level 1. Low affinity receptor which can bind to NGF, BDNF, NTF3, and NTF4. Forms a heterodimeric receptor with SORCS2 that binds the precursor forms of NGF, BDNF and NTF3 with high affinity, and has much lower affinity for mature NGF and BDNF (PubMed:24908487). Plays an important role in differentiation and survival of specific neuronal populations during development (By similarity). Can mediate cell survival as well as cell death of neural cells. Plays a role in the inactivation of RHOA
   7438..7476    -  promoter       minimal CMV promoter: human cytomegalovirus (CMV) immediate early promoter
   7478..7501    -  misc_feature   MCS (fragment): pBluescript multiple cloning site
   7504..8014    +  promoter       hPGK promoter: human phosphoglycerate kinase 1 promoter
   8036..8755    +  CDS            EGFP: the original enhanced GFP (Yang et al., 1996) mammalian codon-optimized
   8771..9317    +  misc_feature   WPRE (fragment): woodchuck hepatitis virus posttranscriptional regulatory element
   9332..9400    +  CDS            nef (fragment): NEF_HV1Z2 - Experimental evidence at protein level: Swiss-Prot protein existence level 1. Extracellular Nef protein targets CD4(+) T-lymphocytes for apoptosis by interacting with CXCR4 surface receptors. From Human immunodeficiency virus type 1 group M subtype D (isolate Z2/CDC-Z34) (HIV-1).
   9402..9635    +  LTR            3' LTR (ΔU3): self-inactivating 3' long terminal repeat (LTR) from HIV-1
   9707..72      +  polyA_signal   SV40 poly(A) signal (across the origin): SV40 polyadenylation signal
>Addgene plasmid #226729 | p32.pA.NGFR-mSrtA(Ge)-flag.mCMV.hPGK.GFP.wpre[sequenced] | addgene full sequence | sequence record 452565 | Addgene NGS Result
AAATTTCACAAATAAAGCATTTTTTTCACTGCATTCTAGTTGTGGTTTGTCCAAACTCATCAATGTATCT
TATCATGTCTGGCTCTAGCTATCCCGCCCCTAACTCCGCCCATCCCGCCCCTAACTCCGCCCAGTTCCGC
CCATTCTCCGCCCCATGGCTGACTAATTTTTTTTATTTATGCAGAGGCCGAGGCCGCCTCGGCCTCTGAG
CTATTCCAGAAGTAGTGAGGAGGCTTTTTTGGAGGCCTAGGGACGTACCCAATTCGCCCTATAGTGAGTC
GTATTACGCGCGCTCACTGGCCGTCGTTTTACAACGTCGTGACTGGGAAAACCCTGGCGTTACCCAACTT
AATCGCCTTGCAGCACATCCCCCTTTCGCCAGCTGGCGTAATAGCGAAGAGGCCCGCACCGATCGCCCTT
CCCAACAGTTGCGCAGCCTGAATGGCGAATGGG
[124 nt withheld, positions 454-577]
C
[91 nt withheld, positions 579-669]
A
[49 nt withheld, positions 671-719]
CCTTTGACGTTGGAGTCCACGTTCTTT
[37 nt withheld, positions 747-783]
ACCCTATCTCGGTCTATTCTTTTGATTTATAAGGGATTTTGCCGATTTCGGCCTATTGGTTAAAAAATGA
GCTGATTTAACAAAAATTTAACGCGAATTTTAACAAAATATTAACGCTTACAATTTAGGTGGCACTTTTC
GGGGAAATGTGCGCGGAACCCCTATTTGTTTATTTTTCTAAATACATTCAAATATGTATCCGCTCATGAG
ACAATAACCCTGATAAATGCTTCAATAATATTGAAAAAGGAAGAGTATGAGTATTCAACATTTCCGTGTC
GCCCTTATTCCCTTTTTTGCGGCATTTTGCCTTCCTGTTTTTGCTCACCCAGAAACGCTGGTGAAAGTAA
AAGATGCTGAAGATCAGTTGGGTGCACGAGTGGGTTACATCGAACTGGATCTCAACAGCGGTAAGATCCT
TGAGAGTTTTCGCCCCGAAGAACGTTTTCCAATGATGAGCACTTTTAAAGTTCTGCTATGTGGCGCGGTA
TTATCCCGTATTGACGCCGGGCAAGAGCAACTCGGTCGCCGCATACACTATTCTCAGAATGACTTGGTTG
AGTACTCACCAGTCACAGAAAAGCATCTTACGGATGGCATGACAGTAAGAGAATTATGCAGTGCTGCCAT
AACCATGAGTGATAACACTGCGGCCAACTTACTTCTGACAACGATCGGAGGACCGAAGGAGCTAACCGCT
TTTTTGCACAACATGGGGGATCATGTAACTCGCCTTGATCGTTGGGAACCGGAGCTGAATGAAGCCATAC
CAAACGACGAGCGTGACACCACGATGCCTGTAGCAATGGCAACAACGTTGCGCAAACTATTAACTGGCGA
ACTACTTACTCTAGCTTCCCGGCAACAATTAATAGACTGGATGGAGGCGGATAAAGTTGCAGGACCACTT
CTGCGCTCGGCCCTTCCGGCTGGCTGGTTTATTGCTGATAAATCTGGAGCCGGTGAGCGTGGGTCTCGCG
GTATCATTGCAGCACTGGGGCCAGATGGTAAGCCCTCCCGTATCGTAGTTATCTACACGACGGGGAGTCA
GGCAACTATGGATGAACGAAATAGACAGATCGCTGAGATAGGTGCCTCACTGATTAAGCATTGGTAACTG
TCAGACCAAGTTTACTCATATATACTTTAGATTGATTTAAAACTTCATTTTTAATTTAAAAGGATCTAGG
TGAAGATCCTTTTTGATAATCTCATGACCAAAATCCCTTAACGTGAGTTTTCGTTCCACTGAGCGTCAGA
CCCCGTAGAAAAGATCAAAGGATCTTCTTGAGATCCTTTTTTTCTGCGCGTAATCTGCTGCTTGCAAACA
AAAAAACCACCGCTACCAGCGGTGGTTTGTTTGCCGGATCAAGAGCTACCAACTCTTTTTCCGAAGGTAA
CTGGCTTCAGCAGAGCGCAGATACCAAATACTGTTCTTCTAGTGTAGCCGTAGTTAGGCCACCACTTCAA
GAACTCTGTAGCACCGCCTACATACCTCGCTCTGCTAATCCTGTTACCAGTGGCTGCTGCCAGTGGCGAT
AAGTCGTGTCTTACCGGGTTGGACTCAAGACGATAGTTACCGGATAAGGCGCAGCGGTCGGGCTGAACGG
GGGGTTCGTGCACACAGCCCAGCTTGGAGCGAACGACCTACACCGAACTGAGATACCTACAGCGTGAGCT
ATGAGAAAGCGCCACGCTTCCCGAAGGGAGAAAGGCGGACAGGTATCCGGTAAGCGGCAGGGTCGGAACA
GGAGAGCGCACGAGGGAGCTTCCAGGGGGAAACGCCTGGTATCTTTATAGTCCTGTCGGGTTTCGCCACC
TCTGACTTGAGCGTCGATTTTTGTGATGCTCGTCAGGGGGGCGGAGCCTATGGAAAAACGCCAGCAACGC
GGCCTTTTTACGGTTCCTGGCCTTTTGCTGGCCTTTTGCTCACATGTTCTTTCCTGCGTTATCCCCTGAT
TCTGTGGATAACCGTATTACCGCCTTTGAGTGAGCTGATACCGCTCGCCGCAGCCGAACGACCGAGCGCA
GCGAGTCAGTGAGCGAGGAAGCGGAAGAGCGCCCAATACGCAAACCGCCTCTCCCCGCGCGTTGGCCGAT
TCATTAATGCAGCTGGCACGACAGGTTTCCCGACTGGAAAGCGGGCAGTGAGCGCAACGCAATTAATGTG
AGTTAGCTCACTCATTAGGCACCCCAGGCTTTACACTTTATGCTTCCGGCTCGTATGTTGTGTGGAATTG
TGAGCGGATAACAATTTCACACAGGAAACAGCTATGACCATGATTACGCCAAGCGCGCAATTAACCCTCA
CTAAAGGGAACAAAAGCTGGAGCTGCAAGCTTGGCCATTGCATACGTTGTATCCATATCATAATATGTAC
ATTTATATTGGCTCATGTCCAACATTACCGCCATGTTGACATTGATTATTGACTAGTTATTAATAGTAAT
CAATTACGGGGTCATTAGTTCATAGCCCATATATGGAGTTCCGCGTTACATAACTTACGGTAAATGGCCC
GCCTGGCTGACCGCCCAACGACCCCCGCCCATTGACGTCAATAATGACGTATGTTCCCATAGTAACGCCA
ATAGGGACTTTCCATTGACGTCAATGGGTGGAGTATTTACGGTAAACTGCCCACTTGGCAGTACATCAAG
TGTATCATATGCCAAGTACGCCCCCTATTGACGTCAATGACGGTAAATGGCCCGCCTGGCATTATGCCCA
GTACATGACCTTATGGGACTTTCCTACTTGGCAGTACATCTACGTATTAGTCATCGCTATTACCATGGTG
ATGCGGTTTTGGCAGTACATCAATGGGCGTGGATAGCGGTTTGACTCACGGGGATTTCCAAGTCTCCACC
CCATTGACGTCAATGGGAGTTTGTTTTGGCACCAAAATCAACGGGACTTTCCAAAATGTCGTAACAACTC
CGCCCCATTGACGCAAATGGGCGGTAGGCGTGTACGGTGGGAGGTCTATATAAGCAGAGCTCGTTTAGTG
AACCGGGGTCTCTCTGGTTAGACCAGATCTGAGCCTGGGAGCTCTCTGGCTAACTAGGGAACCCACTGCT
TAAGCCTCAATAAAGCTTGCCTTGAGTGCTTCAAGTAGTGTGTGCCCGTCTGTTGTGTGACTCTGGTAAC
TAGAGATCCCTCAGACCCTTTTAGTCAGTGTGGAAAATCTCTAGCAGTGGCGCCCGAACAGGGACTTGAA
AGCGAAAGGGAAACCAGAGGAGCTCTCTCGACGCAGGACTCGGCTTGCTGAAGCGCGCACGGCAAGAGGC
GAGGGGCGGCGACTGGTGAGTACGCCAAAAATTTTGACTAGCGGAGGCTAGAAGGAGAGAGATGGGTGCG
AGAGCGTCAGTATTAAGCGGGGGAGAATTAGATCGCGATGGGAAAAAATTCGGTTAAGGCCAGGGGGAAA
GAAAAAATATAAATTAAAACATATAGTATGGGCAAGCAGGGAGCTAGAACGATTCGCAGTTAATCCTGGC
CTGTTAGAAACATCAGAAGGCTGTAGACAAATACTGGGACAGCTACAACCATCCCTTCAGACAGGATCAG
AAGAACTTAGATCATTATATAATACAGTAGCAACCCTCTATTGTGTGCATCAAAGGATAGAGATAAAAGA
CACCAAGGAAGCTTTAGACAAGATAGAGGAAGAGCAAAACAAAAGTAAGACCACCGCACAGCAAGCGGCC
GCTGATCTTCAGACCTGGAGGAGGAGATATGAGGGACAATTGGAGAAGTGAATTATATAAATATAAAGTA
GTAAAAATTGAACCATTAGGAGTAGCACCCACCAAGGCAAAGAGAAGAGTGGTGCAGAGAGAAAAAAGAG
CAGTGGGAATAGGAGCTTTGTTCCTTGGGTTCTTGGGAGCAGCAGGAAGCACTATGGGCGCAGCGTCAAT
GACGCTGACGGTACAGGCCAGACAATTATTGTCTGGTATAGTGCAGCAGCAGAACAATTTGCTGAGGGCT
ATTGAGGCGCAACAGCATCTGTTGCAACTCACAGTCTGGGGCATCAAGCAGCTCCAGGCAAGAATCCTGG
CTGTGGAAAGATACCTAAAGGATCAACAGCTCCTGGGGATTTGGGGTTGCTCTGGAAAACTCATTTGCAC
CACTGCTGTGCCTTGGAATGCTAGTTGGAGTAATAAATCTCTGGAACAGATTTGGAATCACACGACCTGG
ATGGAGTGGGACAGAGAAATTAACAATTACACAAGCTTAATACACTCCTTAATTGAAGAATCGCAAAACC
AGCAAGAAAAGAATGAACAAGAATTATTGGAATTAGATAAATGGGCAAGTTTGTGGAATTGGTTTAACAT
AACAAATTGGCTGTGGTATATAAAATTATTCATAATGATAGTAGGAGGCTTGGTAGGTTTAAGAATAGTT
TTTGCTGTACTTTCTATAGTGAATAGAGTTAGGCAGGGATATTCACCATTATCGTTTCAGACCCACCTCC
CAACCCCGAGGGGACCCGACAGGCCCGAAGGAATAGAAGAAGAAGGTGGAGAGAGAGACAGAGACAGATC
CATTCGATTAGTGAACGGATCTCGACGGTATCGGTTAACTTTTAAAAGAAAAGGGGGGATTGGGGGGTAC
AGTGCAGGGGAAAGAATAGTAGACATAATAGCAACAGACATACAAACTAAAGAATTACAAAAACAAATTA
CAAAAATTCAAAATTTTATCGATCACGAGACTAGCCTCGAGAGATCTGATCATAATCAGCCATACCACAT
TTGTAGAGGTTTTACTTGCTTTAAAAAACCTCCCACACCTCCCCCTGAACCTGAAACATAAAATGAATGC
AATTGTTGTTGTTAACTTGTTTATTGCAGCTTATAATGGTTACAAATAAGGCAATAGCATCACAAATTTC
ACAAATAAGGCATTTTTTTCACTGCATTCTAGTTTTGGTTTGTCCAAACTCATCAATGTATCTTATCATG
TCTGGATCTCAAATCCCTCGGAAGCTGCGCCTGTCATCGAATTCCTGCAGCCCGGTGCATGACTAAGCTA
GCTCAGTTAGCCTCCCCCATCTCCCCTAGAGGATCCCCCTGTTCCACCTCTTGAAGGCTATGTAGGCCAC
AAGGCCCACAACCACAGCAGCCAGGATGGAGCAATAGACAGGGATGAGGTTGTCGGTGGTGCCTCGGGTC
ACCACGGGCTGGGAGCTGCCCATCACTGTGGTCACCACACCTGCCACCGTGCTGGCTATGAGGTCTTGTT
CTGGAGGTGCCTCAGGCTCCTGGGTGCTGGGGGCTGTGCTGTCCGAGCCCTCTGGGGGTGTGGACCGTGT
AATCCAACGGCCAGGGATCTCCTCGCACTCGGCGTCGGCCCAGCGTGTGCACTCGCGGAGCTGGCGCTCG
GTGTCCTCGCACACGGTGCAGGGCAGGCACGGGTCCACGTGGTTGGCCTCGTCGGAATACGTGCCGTCGG
GGCACTCCTCGCACACGGTGTTCTGCTTGTCCTGGCAGGAGAACACGAGGCCCGAGCCCGCCTCGCACAC
GCGGCACGCCTCGCAGCGCCCAGTCGTCTCATCCTGGTAGTAGCCGTAGGCGCAGCGGCACACGGCGTCG
TCGGCCTCCACGCACGGCGCCGACATGCTCTGGAGCCCCACGCACTCGGTGCACGGCTTGCACGGCTCGG
TCGCGCTCACCACGTCGGAGAACGTCACGCTGTCCAGGCAGGGCTCACACACGGTCTGGTTGGCTCCACA
AGGCTGGGCCACACCCTCGCCCAGGTTGCAGGCTTTGCAGCACTCACCGCTGTGTGTGTACAGGCCTGTG
GGGCATGCTCCTTTAGTGCTCCCTTCCCCGCTCCCGGGCTTCCCAGAGCCTGAGGTGGAACCCTTAACTT
CAGTTGCGACCAGTATCTTCCGAGTCTCCCAAACACCAGTTTCCCGGTTCAGATCATCGCAAGTTATCAA
GGTAAGTTGTTTATCTTTACCCTTCTGCTCATCCAACACACCGACAGCTGTGGGCTTGACGTTCCTAATG
GAAGTCATTTTGTACTTCCGGGTCTCGTTGCCGACCTTGAAGTACACCATTGAGCCCTTTTTAGCTGCTT
TCAGGTTAGTGAACTGGTAGTTTGGCCGTCCGATGAATGTATGACCGGCAATTGATATATTCTGGTCATC
GAGACTTTGGTTTTCCTTTGCAAAAGAGACGCCCCGGTTGAGTTGTTCCCGAGTGGCGGGGCCGGGGTAA
ACAGGTTCCTTGATGTCTGCGTCTGGTATTTCGATGTAACCTGCCACCTTTGACTTATCTTTAGGTATTT
GAGGTTTGGCTTGTTCCAGCCCGGATCCTTTATCGTCATCGTCTTTGTAGTCTGCCTCCTTGGCACCTCC
AAGGGACACCCCCAGAAGCAGCAACAGCAGCAGGCGCGGCCCGTCCATGGCGCGGCCGGTGGCACCTGCC
CCCATCGCCCGCCTCCCGCGGCAGCGCTCGACTTCCAGCTCGGTCCGCTTTGCGGACTGATGGGGCTGCG
CTGCGCTGCGCTCCAGCGCCCCCCCTGCCCGCCGGAGCTGGCCGCGGCCCGAATTCCGCGGAGGCTGGAT
CGGTCCCGGTGTCTTCTATGGAGGTCAAAACAGCGTGGATGGCGTCTCCAGGCGATCTGACGGTTCACTA
AACGAGCTCTGCTTATATAGGCCTCCCACCGTACACGCCTACCCTCGAGAAGCTTGATATCGAATTCCAC
GGGGTTGGGGTTGCGCCTTTTCCAAGGCAGCCCTGGGTTTGCGCAGGGACGCGGCTGCTCTGGGCGTGGT
TCCGGGAAACGCAGCGGCGCCGACCCTGGGTCTCGCACATTCTTCACGTCCGTTCGCAGCGTCACCCGGA
TCTTCGCCGCTACCCTTGTGGGCCCCCCGGCGACGCTTCCTGCTCCGCCCCTAAGTCGGGAAGGTTCCTT
GCGGTTCGCGGCGTGCCGGACGTGACAAACGGAAGCCGCACGTCTCACTAGTACCCTCGCAGACGGACAG
CGCCAGGGAGCAATGGCAGCGCGCCGACCGCGATGGGCTGTGGCCAATAGCGGCTGCTCAGCAGGGCGCG
CCGAGAGCAGCGGCCGGGAAGGGGCGGTGCGGGAGGCGGGGTGTGGGGCGGTAGTGTGGGCCCTGTTCCT
GCCCGCGCGGTGTTCCGCATTCTGCAAGCCTCCGGAGCGCACGTCGGCAGTCGGCTCCCTCGTTGACCGA
ATCACCGACCTCTCTCCCCAGGGGGATCCACCGGTCGCCACCATGGTGAGCAAGGGCGAGGAGCTGTTCA
CCGGGGTGGTGCCCATCCTGGTCGAGCTGGACGGCGACGTAAACGGCCACAAGTTCAGCGTGTCCGGCGA
GGGCGAGGGCGATGCCACCTACGGCAAGCTGACCCTGAAGTTCATCTGCACCACCGGCAAGCTGCCCGTG
CCCTGGCCCACCCTCGTGACCACCCTGACCTACGGCGTGCAGTGCTTCAGCCGCTACCCCGACCACATGA
AGCAGCACGACTTCTTCAAGTCCGCCATGCCCGAAGGCTACGTCCAGGAGCGCACCATCTTCTTCAAGGA
CGACGGCAACTACAAGACCCGCGCCGAGGTGAAGTTCGAGGGCGACACCCTGGTGAACCGCATCGAGCTG
AAGGGCATCGACTTCAAGGAGGACGGCAACATCCTGGGGCACAAGCTGGAGTACAACTACAACAGCCACA
ACGTCTATATCATGGCCGACAAGCAGAAGAACGGCATCAAGGTGAACTTCAAGATCCGCCACAACATCGA
GGACGGCAGCGTGCAGCTCGCCGACCACTACCAGCAGAACACCCCCATCGGCGACGGCCCCGTGCTGCTG
CCCGACAACCACTACCTGAGCACCCAGTCCGCCCTGAGCAAAGACCCCAACGAGAAGCGCGATCACATGG
TCCTGCTGGAGTTCGTGACCGCCGCCGGGATCACTCTCGGCATGGACGAGCTGTACAAGTAAAGCGGCCG
CGTCGACAATCAACCTCTGGATTACAAAATTTGTGAAAGATTGACTGGTATTCTTAACTATGTTGCTCCT
TTTACGCTATGTGGATACGCTGCTTTAATGCCTTTGTATCATGCTATTGCTTCCCGTATGGCTTTCATTT
TCTCCTCCTTGTATAAATCCTGGTTGCTGTCTCTTTATGAGGAGTTGTGGCCCGTTGTCAGGCAACGTGG
CGTGGTGTGCACTGTGTTTGCTGACGCAACCCCCACTGGTTGGGGCATTGCCACCACCTGTCAGCTCCTT
TCCGGGACTTTCGCTTTCCCCCTCCCTATTGCCACGGCGGAACTCATCGCCGCCTGCCTTGCCCGCTGCT
GGACAGGGGCTCGGCTGTTGGGCACTGACAATTCCGTGGTGTTGTCGGGGAAGCTGACGTCCTTTCCATG
GCTGCTCGCCTGTGTTGCCACCTGGATTCTGCGCGGGACGTCCTTCTGCTACGTCCCTTCGGCCCTCAAT
CCAGCGGACCTTCCTTCCCGCGGCCTGCTGCCGGCTCTAGAGCCTCTTCCGCGTCTTCGCCTTCCCGGGT
CGAGCTCGGTACCTTTAAGACCAATGACTTACAAGGCAGCTGTAGATCTTAGCCACTTTTTAAAAGAAAA
GGGGGGACTGGAAGGGCTAATTCACTCCCAACGAAGACAAGATCTGCTTTTTGCTTGTACTGGGTCTCTC
TGGTTAGACCAGATCTGAGCCTGGGAGCTCTCTGGCTAACTAGGGAACCCACTGCTTAAGCCTCAATAAA
GCTTGCCTTGAGTGCTTCAAGTAGTGTGTGCCCGTCTGTTGTGTGACTCTGGTAACTAGAGATCCCTCAG
ACCCTTTTAGTCAGTGTGGAAAATCTCTAGCAGTAGTAGTTCATGTCATCTTATTATTCAGTATTTATAA
CTTGCAAAGAAATGAATATCAGAGAGTGAGAGGAACTTGTTTATTGCAGCTTATAATGGTTACAAATAAA
GCAATAGCATCAC
